>Addgene plasmid #59744 | pGL4.11 Nued2 | depositor full sequence | sequence record 93965 | pGL4.11 Nued2 sequence 7531 bps
GGCCTAACTGGCCGGTACCTGAGCTCGCTAGCTTCCTGGCTTGTAGTGACCTCGTCTATTGCTAGAAATC
AGAAGGTACCACTGAGCCTTCATTTGTTTGGTGAAATCATGGAGTTACATTAACAAGCCGTTTCCCCAAA
CTATGGCTCTCTACCCACTTGTAATACACCCGTGCACAGGAACATTTTCTGAAAGTCAATGTTTCCTATC
ACTTGCTCCAAAATTAAACCAGAGATACATCATTCAGGAAGAAGCCAGATGCACTGAAGAAAGAAAAACC
TGCTTTATCAGAAGGGGCAAGCTTCTCTCACATCCCATAGCAATTTAAATTCATTTGCCGGAATGTTAAA
TACAACCAGTCTTTTAGTTGGGTCCCTTCACATAAACACCAAGTTAGCATAAATGCAAAATAGTTCACAT
GATTAAATCTTTATAACACCATAATTTATCTTATGTACACACACACACACAGAGAAAGAGAGAGAGAGAG
AGAGAGAGAGAGATCTTTTACTTGCTGATACTTCTACATTTTTTCTGGAGTTCTCAACTCTCATCATCTC
TCTAAGGAAGCTGGCTTGTATTGCCCCAGACTCTTAGTGTATTTAGTTCTAAAGGATAGTATACAGAATA
AAGGGAAATTTTAATTTTGTTTTTAATAGGACCTATATAATTCAGGCCTAGCTCTGGTGGAGAGAAGGGG
AGGAGAGGTCCATTAGCATTTATTGTGCACCTGCTTTATGCTAAACATGTCTGGAAACAGTGTCTCACAC
AACCTGCAGGACACTTAATTAAGCGCGTTTAAACGTGTGGCGCGCCAGCTAGTAACAGTTGGCATTGGGA
CTAGAAGGCCTCATTCCTAAACCAGCAGATTTTTCCATTGTACCAGGAAAACAAAACTGCAAATAGCATA
AGTCCTCTGATTTTACTGTCTCCAGAGAAAATCATATCCTCAATGCCTGGGTCTTTCCATCTGGAATTTG
GCAACTCTGCTGATCCCTTCTCATAGTGGGAACTCTTGTAGGAAGTCTAAGAGCAATTATTTTGGGGATA
TATGCTATTTTTATGTCTTCTTGTACATCACCTTCTTTGGTCAGGAGGAAATTAGAATTCTGGAAATACG
TTTAATTATTAAAAGGACAAGCCTTGGCTTCAAGTAGTTGCAAATATGAATTATTAGTCCATGTCATGAA
AGGGCTGGAGAACTACAAAGAAACAATGATAATCTATTTGTCACACCCAATTAAGATCTGCCCTGGCCTG
GGAGTAAAAGAGCATTAAATCTGTGAGTGGTAACTTCAAGCAGCATGTCTATATTTGGGTAATTCTGAAC
ATGCCTGGATTTGGTACCTTACAGCATCCTCTAAAAATGTACTACTTTAGAAAGTGTTTTGAGATTTTGT
TGCCTTCGTGATTGCAGTTTGTGTGTGTGTGTGTGTGTGGGGGGTGTTATTTGAGCTTTTGAGTTTCCAT
GTAGCCAAAGAAAGAAAGTCTAGGAAGAAATGGTAGACTCAAGGTCAAATTCAACAAGGGGAAACTTCTT
TGTGGTGAGTCTAGACAACAAAGCCATTAGCCCAGTGTTCACCCCCCTGCCTACACCCTACCTTTTCCAT
TGATGAATATTCTTACCTGAGCCATCCTCGCTTCTGAGTCCTGCTCTGGGTCCTGTGGAGACTGAATATC
CTGTCTGTAGTTTTTAATCCTTGAAGAGATTTTTCATGAATAGAACTTTCCTTATAATTTAGCAACACTG
TCCTTGAAAACCCCCACAACTATTTACATAACAGAAGCTATTGTTTGAAGTGCAAAACAGGTCAGAATTT
GGTTCCCAGAGATTAATCACTGCAGTCTATTTTGTATTATCATAATAATTTCATTTATTTTGATACAATT
TGTTTTCAGAATCAACCCCAGCTTCTTTGCACAAGTGACAAATCCATTTGTTTCTGGTAGAATGGGTAAT
GTGATTAATGACCTTGCAACAGGATTTCTTTAAAAAGGGGGAACTTTTTTTTTTTCATTTTTAATTCACA
GTAAACCAGCTGAGTCTGTTAAGTGTGTAACTGTTCTGAACTTGTAAGCCATGGGTAAGATTTTGAAATA
CCCCCTCCCAATCTTTTGCGGGGTTTCTGGGTATTAATATTAGGCTTTCTCCAAGAATCTGATGATACTA
GTCTCCAGGTGTAAAGTGGACTTGTTGGATTCCCGCATTAAAAAGAACGGGGCCCCAGTCTTTGCCATGG
CCCCATCATGTTTATTCCGGCTGGATGTTCTCATCAAACCGAGGTCATGCGAAATAAATAAGGTCATGCC
TAGAAGGATATTGTCCCCGCACAAGAACCTTCGAGTGAACTCGTGACTACTGCCTCCTGGTCTTCTGTGT
GGGCATCCCCTTCTTTCTTGCAGCATCCAGGACCCACTTCTGTCCCTGCTGGTCTGTTTCTTTCTTTCTT
TCTTTCTTTCTTTCTTTCTTTCTTGTTTTCTTCCGTTTTTCCCCTTGAGTTCTCTGGGGTTGGGCCTGGG
ATTTTGGGTACGCCTACAGACTGTCCGCCTCTGCAATCGACCGTCGTGCTTCCCGCGCCAGAACAAGGAA
GCCCACGCGAGCCGCGTAGGTGGCTCGCGTGGAAGACCCGGGTTCGAGTCCCGCTGGGAGAATTCCTCCT
AGGCAAGTGGAGTCATCTCGGTCAGGATTTCTCAGCCGGAAGCCGCGCCAACACCTCTCATCGTGGGCGG
CAAGTTGTCCCCGGGGCTTCTTTGACCGTGCGGGGCCAGCCGACGCTTTCTCTGACCGTTTCCGAAGCCC
AGTTTCCTTTCCTAAGGAGCCTTGGGGATCCTGCACTCGCGTCTCTGAAACCCAACCCACGACAGAACCC
AGCCGCCTGGGCCAGCTTAGCAATGCGCCCGCGCCCCGCCCTCCGCGTGACGCGAACGCCGGCGGACCAA
TCAGAGAGCGCGGCGCGAGCCCCACGCGCCTGTGGCCCCACCCTCCAAGCTTAAGAAAGGGCGCGCGGGC
AGAGCCCGGGCCAGAACGCCGCGCAAAGCGGAGAGCGGGTTTTTGCGACGGCAGGCGGCGCTTGTGCTGC
CGTTTCCGTGCTGCACGCGGTTCCCTCGAGTGCCGCGCTCGGACAGACGTAGCCGGCCGCGAAGGCGCCC
AGACGGCAAACCAGCGACCCATGCTGAAGTGAGCACACAGGTCAGCGAGGATATCAAGATCTGGCCTCGG
CGGCCAAGCTTGGCAATCCGGTACTGTTGGTAAAGCCACCATGGAAGATGCCAAAAACATTAAGAAGGGC
CCAGCGCCATTCTACCCACTCGAAGACGGGACCGCCGGCGAGCAGCTGCACAAAGCCATGAAGCGCTACG
CCCTGGTGCCCGGCACCATCGCCTTTACCGACGCACATATCGAGGTGGACATTACCTACGCCGAGTACTT
CGAGATGAGCGTTCGGCTGGCAGAAGCTATGAAGCGCTATGGGCTGAATACAAACCATCGGATCGTGGTG
TGCAGCGAGAATAGCTTGCAGTTCTTCATGCCCGTGTTGGGTGCCCTGTTCATCGGTGTGGCTGTGGCCC
CAGCTAACGACATCTACAACGAGCGCGAGCTGCTGAACAGCATGGGCATCAGCCAGCCCACCGTCGTATT
CGTGAGCAAGAAAGGGCTGCAAAAGATCCTCAACGTGCAAAAGAAGCTACCGATCATACAAAAGATCATC
ATCATGGATAGCAAGACCGACTACCAGGGCTTCCAAAGCATGTACACCTTCGTGACTTCCCATTTGCCAC
CCGGCTTCAACGAGTACGACTTCGTGCCCGAGAGCTTCGACCGGGACAAAACCATCGCCCTGATCATGAA
CAGTAGTGGCAGTACCGGATTGCCCAAGGGCGTAGCCCTACCGCACCGCACCGCTTGTGTCCGATTCAGT
CATGCCCGCGACCCCATCTTCGGCAACCAGATCATCCCCGACACCGCTATCCTCAGCGTGGTGCCATTTC
ACCACGGCTTCGGCATGTTCACCACGCTGGGCTACTTGATCTGCGGCTTTCGGGTCGTGCTCATGTACCG
CTTCGAGGAGGAGCTATTCTTGCGCAGCTTGCAAGACTATAAGATTCAATCTGCCCTGCTGGTGCCCACA
CTATTTAGCTTCTTCGCTAAGAGCACTCTCATCGACAAGTACGACCTAAGCAACTTGCACGAGATCGCCA
GCGGCGGGGCGCCGCTCAGCAAGGAGGTAGGTGAGGCCGTGGCCAAACGCTTCCACCTACCAGGCATCCG
CCAGGGCTACGGCCTGACAGAAACAACCAGCGCCATTCTGATCACCCCCGAAGGGGACGACAAGCCTGGC
GCAGTAGGCAAGGTGGTGCCCTTCTTCGAGGCTAAGGTGGTGGACTTGGACACCGGTAAGACACTGGGTG
TGAACCAGCGCGGCGAGCTGTGCGTCCGTGGCCCCATGATCATGAGCGGCTACGTTAACAACCCCGAGGC
TACAAACGCTCTCATCGACAAGGACGGCTGGCTGCACAGCGGCGACATCGCCTACTGGGACGAGGACGAG
CACTTCTTCATCGTGGACCGGCTGAAGAGCCTGATCAAATACAAGGGCTACCAGGTAGCCCCAGCCGAAC
TGGAGAGCATCCTGCTGCAACACCCCAACATCTTCGACGCCGGGGTCGCCGGCCTGCCCGACGACGATGC
CGGCGAGCTGCCCGCCGCAGTCGTCGTGCTGGAACACGGTAAAACCATGACCGAGAAGGAGATCGTGGAC
TATGTGGCCAGCCAGGTTACAACCGCCAAGAAGCTGCGCGGTGGTGTTGTGTTCGTGGACGAGGTGCCTA
AAGGACTGACCGGCAAGTTGGACGCCCGCAAGATCCGCGAGATTCTCATTAAGGCCAAGAAGGGCGGCAA
GATCGCCGTGAATTCTCACGGCTTCCCTCCCGAGGTGGAGGAGCAGGCCGCCGGCACCCTGCCCATGAGC
TGCGCCCAGGAGAGCGGCATGGATAGACACCCTGCTGCTTGCGCCAGCGCCAGGATCAACGTCTAAGGCC
GCGACTCTAGAGTCGGGGCGGCCGGCCGCTTCGAGCAGACATGATAAGATACATTGATGAGTTTGGACAA
ACCACAACTAGAATGCAGTGAAAAAAATGCTTTATTTGTGAAATTTGTGATGCTATTGCTTTATTTGTAA
CCATTATAAGCTGCAATAAACAAGTTAACAACAACAATTGCATTCATTTTATGTTTCAGGTTCAGGGGGA
GGTGTGGGAGGTTTTTTAAAGCAAGTAAAACCTCTACAAATGTGGTAAAATCGATAAGGATCCGTCGACC
GATGCCCTTGAGAGCCTTCAACCCAGTCAGCTCCTTCCGGTGGGCGCGGGGCATGACTATCGTCGCCGCA
CTTATGACTGTCTTCTTTATCATGCAACTCGTAGGACAGGTGCCGGCAGCGCTCTTCCGCTTCCTCGCTC
ACTGACTCGCTGCGCTCGGTCGTTCGGCTGCGGCGAGCGGTATCAGCTCACTCAAAGGCGGTAATACGGT
TATCCACAGAATCAGGGGATAACGCAGGAAAGAACATGTGAGCAAAAGGCCAGCAAAAGGCCAGGAACCG
TAAAAAGGCCGCGTTGCTGGCGTTTTTCCATAGGCTCCGCCCCCCTGACGAGCATCACAAAAATCGACGC
TCAAGTCAGAGGTGGCGAAACCCGACAGGACTATAAAGATACCAGGCGTTTCCCCCTGGAAGCTCCCTCG
TGCGCTCTCCTGTTCCGACCCTGCCGCTTACCGGATACCTGTCCGCCTTTCTCCCTTCGGGAAGCGTGGC
GCTTTCTCATAGCTCACGCTGTAGGTATCTCAGTTCGGTGTAGGTCGTTCGCTCCAAGCTGGGCTGTGTG
CACGAACCCCCCGTTCAGCCCGACCGCTGCGCCTTATCCGGTAACTATCGTCTTGAGTCCAACCCGGTAA
GACACGACTTATCGCCACTGGCAGCAGCCACTGGTAACAGGATTAGCAGAGCGAGGTATGTAGGCGGTGC
TACAGAGTTCTTGAAGTGGTGGCCTAACTACGGCTACACTAGAAGAACAGTATTTGGTATCTGCGCTCTG
CTGAAGCCAGTTACCTTCGGAAAAAGAGTTGGTAGCTCTTGATCCGGCAAACAAACCACCGCTGGTAGCG
GTGGTTTTTTTGTTTGCAAGCAGCAGATTACGCGCAGAAAAAAAGGATCTCAAGAAGATCCTTTGATCTT
TTCTACGGGGTCTGACGCTCAGTGGAACGAAAACTCACGTTAAGGGATTTTGGTCATGAGATTATCAAAA
AGGATCTTCACCTAGATCCTTTTAAATTAAAAATGAAGTTTTAAATCAATCTAAAGTATATATGAGTAAA
CTTGGTCTGACAGCGGCCGCAAATGCTAAACCACTGCAGTGGTTACCAGTGCTTGATCAGTGAGGCACCG
ATCTCAGCGATCTGCCTATTTCGTTCGTCCATAGTGGCCTGACTCCCCGTCGTGTAGATCACTACGATTC
GTGAGGGCTTACCATCAGGCCCCAGCGCAGCAATGATGCCGCGAGAGCCGCGTTCACCGGCCCCCGATTT
GTCAGCAATGAACCAGCCAGCAGGGAGGGCCGAGCGAAGAAGTGGTCCTGCTACTTTGTCCGCCTCCATC
CAGTCTATGAGCTGCTGTCGTGATGCTAGAGTAAGAAGTTCGCCAGTGAGTAGTTTCCGAAGAGTTGTGG
CCATTGCTACTGGCATCGTGGTATCACGCTCGTCGTTCGGTATGGCTTCGTTCAACTCTGGTTCCCAGCG
GTCAAGCCGGGTCACATGATCACCCATATTATGAAGAAATGCAGTCAGCTCCTTAGGGCCTCCGATCGTT
GTCAGAAGTAAGTTGGCCGCGGTGTTGTCGCTCATGGTAATGGCAGCACTACACAATTCTCTTACCGTCA
TGCCATCCGTAAGATGCTTTTCCGTGACCGGCGAGTACTCAACCAAGTCGTTTTGTGAGTAGTGTATACG
GCGACCAAGCTGCTCTTGCCCGGCGTCTATACGGGACAACACCGCGCCACATAGCAGTACTTTGAAAGTG
CTCATCATCGGGAATCGTTCTTCGGGGCGGAAAGACTCAAGGATCTTGCCGCTATTGAGATCCAGTTCGA
TATAGCCCACTCTTGCACCCAGTTGATCTTCAGCATCTTTTACTTTCACCAGCGTTTCGGGGTGTGCAAA
AACAGGCAAGCAAAATGCCGCAAAGAAGGGAATGAGTGCGACACGAAAATGTTGGATGCTCATACTCGTC
CTTTTTCAATATTATTGAAGCATTTATCAGGGTTACTAGTACGTCTCTCAAGGATAAGTAAGTAATATTA
AGGTACGGGAGGTATTGGACAGGCCGCAATAAAATATCTTTATTTTCATTACATCTGTGTGTTGGTTTTT
TGTGTGAATCGATAGTACTAACATACGCTCTCCATCAAAACAAAACGAAACAAAACAAACTAGCAAAATA
GGCTGTCCCCAGTGCAAGTGCAGGTGCCAGAACATTTCTCT
Features (pLannotate 1.2.2; 10 found; start..end, strand, type, name):
   3261..4910    +  CDS            luciferase: firefly luciferase synthetic luc2 version of the luciferase gene
   4914..5033    +  CDS            hPEST: PEST degradation sequence from mouse ornithine decarboxylase human codon-optimized
   5085..5206    -  polyA_signal   SV40 poly(A) signal: SV40 polyadenylation signal
   5229..5297    -  CDS            large T antigen (fragment): large T antigen from SV40 (simian virus 40)
   5313..5445    +  CDS            TcR (fragment): tetracycline efflux protein; tet; confers resistance to tetracycline
   5625..6213    -  rep_origin     ori: high-copy-number ColE1/pMB1/pBR322/pUC origin of replication
   6413..7273    -  CDS            AmpR: β-lactamase confers resistance to ampicillin, carbenicillin, and related antibiotics
   7274..7315    -  promoter       AmpR promoter (fragment): bla
   7378..7426    +  polyA_signal   poly(A) signal: synthetic polyadenylation signal
   7440..7531    +  misc_feature   pause site: RNA polymerase II transcriptional pause signal from the human α2 globin gene
