[The description below was written by a language model from this plasmid's Addgene catalogue record and pLannotate feature annotations shown in this document.]
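Description:
pGL4.11 Nued2 is a firefly luciferase reporter plasmid built on the pGL4.11 backbone. It is catalogued as an empty backbone for testing the function of neuronal activity-regulated enhancers. It is propagated in E. coli through a high-copy ColE1/pUC-type origin and selected with ampicillin via the β-lactamase (AmpR) gene and its promoter. Short annotated fragments of SV40 large T antigen and a tetracycline resistance gene are most likely partial matches to residual backbone sequence rather than functional elements.

The reporter unit is the synthetic luc2 firefly luciferase coding sequence, followed directly by a human codon-optimized PEST degradation sequence from mouse ornithine decarboxylase and terminated by an SV40 polyadenylation signal. The PEST motif shortens the half-life of the luciferase protein, so the signal follows changes in transcription more closely. That property suits stimulus-dependent responses such as those evoked by neuronal activity. A synthetic poly(A) signal and an RNA polymerase II transcriptional pause site from the human α2 globin gene sit at the end of the numbered map, which in the circular plasmid places them upstream of the regulatory region. There they reduce background from spurious transcription that starts in the backbone.

About 3.2 kb of sequence upstream of the luciferase gene carries no annotation in the feature table. The record does not identify this region, name any promoter driving luc2, or explain the "Nued2" designation. It says only that cloning was by restriction enzymes. The intended use is presumably to insert candidate enhancer sequences and measure their activity-dependent transcriptional output by luciferase assay in transfected cells.
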