Addgene plasmid #59744: pGL4.11 Nued2
Purpose: (Empty Backbone) Luciferase reporter plasmid for assessing neuronal activity-regulated enhancer function
Depositing lab: Michael Greenberg. Depositing organization: Harvard Medical School.
Backbone
  Vector backbone: pGL4.11
  Vector type: Luciferase
Growth in bacteria
  Bacterial resistance: Ampicillin, 100 μg/mL
  Growth temperature: 37°C
  Growth strain: XL10 Gold
  Copy number: Unknown
Gene/Insert
  Cloning method: Restriction Enzyme
Terms and licenses: Academic/Nonprofit Terms; Industry Terms: Not Available to Industry
How to cite: pGL4.11 Nued2 was a gift from Michael Greenberg (Addgene plasmid # 59744 ; http://n2t.net/addgene:59744 ; RRID:Addgene_59744)
