>Addgene plasmid #59744 | pGL4.11 Nued2 | addgene partial sequence | sequence record 96881 | RVprimer3 5'-CTAGCAAAATAGGCTGTCCC-3'
ACATTTCTCTGGCCTAACTGGCCGGTACCTGAGCTCGCTAGCTTCCTGGCTTGTAGTGACCTCGTCTATT
GCTAGAAATCAGAAGGTACCACTGAGCCTTCATTTGTTTGGTGAAATCATGGAGTTACATTAACAAGCCG
TTTCCCCAAACTATGGCTCTCTACCCACTTGTAATACACCCGTGCACAGGAACATTTTCTGAAAGTCAAT
GTTTCCTATCACTTGCTCCAAAATTAAACCAGAGATACATCATTCAGGAAGAAGCCAGATGCACTGAAGA
AAGAAAAACCTGCTTTATCAGAAGGGGCAAGCTTCTCTCACATCCCATAGCAATTTAAATTCATTTGCCG
GAATGTTAAATACAACCAGTCTTTTAGTTGGGTCCCTTCACATAAACACCAAGTTAGCATAAATGCAAAA
TAGTTCACATGATTAAATCTTTATAACACCATAATTTATCTTATGTACACACACACACACAGAGAAAGAG
AGAGAGAGAGAGAGAGAGAGAGATCTTTTACTTGCTGATACTTCTACATTTTTTCTGGAGTTCTCAACTC
TCATCATCTCTCTAAGGAAGCTGGCTTGTATTGCCCCAGACTCTTAGTGTATTTAGTTCTAAAGGATAGT
ATACAGAATAAAGGGAAATTTTAATTTTGTTTTTAATAGGACCTATATAATTCAGGCCTAGCTCTGGTGG
AGAGAAGGGGAGGAGAGGTCCATTAGCATTTATTGTGCACCTGCTTTATGCTAAACATGTCTGGAAACAG
TGTCTCACACAACCTGCAGGACACTTAATTAAGCGCGTTTAAACGTGTGGCGCGCCAGCTAGTAACAGTT
GGCATTGGGACTAGAAGGCCTCATTCCTAAACCAGCAGATTTTTCCATTGTACCAGGAAAACAAAACTGC
AAATAGCATAAGTCCTCTGATTTTACTGTCTCCAGAGAAAATCATATCCTCAATGCCTGGGTCTTTCCAT
CTGGAATTTGGCAACTCTGCTGATCCCTTCTCATAGTGGGAACTCTTGTAGGAAGTCTAAGAGCAATTAT
TTTGGGG
