>Addgene plasmid #59744 | pGL4.11 Nued2 | addgene partial sequence | sequence record 96885 | Ppyralis-luc-R 5'-CAGCCCATATCGTTTCATAGCTTCT-3'
TACTCGGCGTAGGTAATGTCCACCTCGATATGTGCGTCGGTAAAGGCGATGGTGCCGGGCACCAGGGCGT
AGCGCTTCATGGCTTTGTGCAGCTGCTCGCCGGCGGTCCCGTCTTCGAGTGGGTAGAATGGCGCTGGGCC
CTTCTTAATGTTTTTGGCATCTTCCATGGTGGCTTTACCAACAGTACCGGATTGCCAAGCTTGGCCGCCG
AGGCCAGATCTTGATATCCTCGCTGACCTGTGTGCTCACTTCAGCATGGGTCGCTGGTTTGCCGTCTGGG
CGCCTTCGCGGCCGGCTACGTCTGTCCGAGCGCGGCACTCGAGGGAACCGCGTGCAGCACGGAAACGGCA
GCACAAGCGCCGCCTGCCGTCGCAAAAACCCGCTCTCCGCTTTGCGCGGCGTTCTGGCCCGGGCTCTGCC
CGCGCGCCCTTTCTTAAGCTTGGAGGGTGGGGCCACAGGCGCGTGGGGCTCGCGCCGCGCTCTCTGATTG
GTCCGCCGGCGTTCGCGTCACGCGGAGGGCGGGGCGCGGGCGCATTGCTAAGCTGGCCCAGGCGGCTGGG
TTCTGTCGTGGGTTGGGTTTCAGAGACGCGAGTGCAGGATCCCCAAGGCTCCTTAGGAAAGGAAACTGGG
CTTCGGAAACGGTCAGAGAAAGCGTCGGCTGGCCCCGCACGGTCAAAGAAGCCCCGGGGACAACTTGCCG
CCCACGATGAGAGGTGTTGGCGCGGCTTCCGGCTGAGAAATCCTGACCGAGATGACTCCACTTGCCTAGG
AGGAATTCTCCCAGCGGGACTCGAACCCGGGTCTTCCACGCGAGCCACCTACGCGGCTCGCGTGGGCTTC
CTTGTTCTGGCGCGGGAAGCACGACGGTCGATTGCAGAGGCGGACAGTCTGTAGGCGTACCCAAAATCCC
AGGCCCAACCC
